>Addgene plasmid #229624 | pAAV.RMacL3-09.EGFP.BCB7.WPRE | addgene full sequence | sequence record 461265 | Addgene NGS Result
CTGCGCGCTCGCTCGCTCACTGAGGCCGCCCGGGCAAAGCCCGGGCGTCGGGCGACCTTTGGTCGCCCGG
CCTCAGTGAGCGAGCGAGCGCGCAGAGAGGGAGTGGCCAACTCCATCACTAGGGGTTCCTTGTAGTTAAT
GATTAACCCGCCATGCTACTTATCTACGTAGCCATGCTCTAGGAAGATCGGAATTCCAGCTCATTTATCT
TTAGTGTTTGCAGTTTCCGTTGGAGCCCGTCATGGTTGGTCTGCTGGTTGGGCAGGGTCTGCTTGGTCCC
TTTGTCCATTCCAGTCTTTCTGGACTAATTTCCTCCTTCATCTGCTCACTGGACCACACGGTCCAGGCAA
GGATTAGGTCCAATTTATTGTGCCATTTCTTCTAGCAGCACATATGGGCATGGCCTAGTTTCCAGAAAAG
TTTCCTGCTCTGGAAACTTGGGCTGCCACAAGATTGAGCAATGTGTTTGCTCTGTCTGGGCACAACTTGG
TAGCCTAGGTACCCAGAGGCTCAGCTGGCAACAGGAGTCATGTCTACTGGCTCCCATCTGTCTGAGGCAG
AATAATTTCTGGGAGAGTTTGAGGTCTACACAGGATACTGAGTCTCCTGATGATATATGTCAACTGTGGA
CCCTGCATCTGAGTGCTTAGTGGAATAAATGGCTGAGCTAGCAAACAAAGCTAACAAACAAAGAAGTTCC
TAGTTTCCATGCTCTAGCCTGCAGGCAGGAACATCCAAACTGAGCAGCCGGGGTCCCCCCCACCCCCCAC
CCCGCCCCACGCGGCAACTTTGAGCCTGTGCTGGGACAGAGCCTCTAGTTCCTAAATTAGTCCATGAGGT
CAGAGGCAGCACTGCCATTGTAACGCGATTGGAGAGGATCACGTCACCGGACACGCCCCCAGGCATCTCC
CTGGGTCTCCTAAACTTGGCGGGGAGAAGTTTTAGCCCTTAAGTTTTAGCCTTTAACCCCCATATTCAGA
ACTGTGCGAGTTGGCGAAACCCCACAAATCACAACAAACTGTACACAACACCGAGCTAGAGGTGATCTTT
CTTGTCCATTCCACACAGGCCTTAGTAATGCGTCGCCATAGCAACAGTGTCACTAGTAGCACCAGCACTT
CCCCACACCCTCCCCCTCAGGAATCCGTACTCTCCAGTGAACCCCAGAAACCTCTGGAGAGTTCTGGACA
AGGGCGGAACCCACAACTCCGATTACTCAAGGGAGGCGGGGAAGCTCCACCAGACGCGAAACTGCTGGAA
GATTCCTGGCCCCAAGGCCTCCTCCGGCTCGCTGATTGGCCCAGCGGAGAGTGGGCGGGGCCGGTGAAGA
CTCCTTAAAGGCGCAGGGCGGCGAGCAGGTCACCAGACGCTGACAGCTACTCAGAACCAAATCTGGTTCC
ATCCAGAGACAAGCGAAGACAAGAGAAGCAGAGCGAGCGGCGCGTTCCCGATCCTCGGCCAGGACCAGCC
TTCCCCAGAGCATCCCTGCCGCGGAGCGCAACCTTCCCAGGAGCATCCCTGCCGCGGAGCGCAACTTTCC
CCGGAGCATCCACGCCGCGGAGCGCAGCCTTCCAGAAGCAGAGCGCGGCGCCGCTAGCGCCACCATGGTG
AGCAAGGGCGAGGAGCTGTTCACCGGGGTGGTGCCCATCCTGGTCGAGCTGGACGGCGACGTAAACGGCC
ACAAGTTCAGCGTGTCCGGCGAGGGCGAGGGCGATGCCACCTACGGCAAGCTGACCCTGAAGTTCATCTG
CACCACCGGCAAGCTGCCCGTGCCCTGGCCCACCCTCGTGACCACCCTGACCTACGGCGTGCAGTGCTTC
AGCCGCTACCCCGACCACATGAAGCAGCACGACTTCTTCAAGTCCGCCATGCCCGAAGGCTACGTCCAGG
AGCGCACCATCTTCTTCAAGGACGACGGCAACTACAAGACCCGCGCCGAGGTGAAGTTCGAGGGCGACAC
CCTGGTGAACCGCATCGAGCTGAAGGGCATCGACTTCAAGGAGGACGGCAACATCCTGGGGCACAAGCTG
GAGTACAACTACAACAGCCACAACGTCTATATCATGGCCGACAAGCAGAAGAACGGCATCAAGGTGAACT
TCAAGATCCGCCACAACATCGAGGACGGCAGCGTGCAGCTCGCCGACCACTACCAGCAGAACACCCCCAT
CGGCGACGGCCCCGTGCTGCTGCCCGACAACCACTACCTGAGCACCCAGTCCGCCCTGAGCAAAGACCCC
AACGAGAAGCGCGATCACATGGTCCTGCTGGAGTTCGTGACCGCCGCCGGGATCACTCTCGGCATGGACG
AGCTGTACAAGTAAGTTTAAACACAGGGTTAATCATTAACTACAGACACCTTACATGGACGCTACTTACA
TTGAGAATGTGTAGTGCCAGATGACCTTGAACGTAATCCTATGTGAGAGAACGTCGGTCCTGAGAACAAC
GGTACGATGGACAACATACACTCAGCCAACATAAGCGATATTCGGAGCAAGCCTGATCATGTCTTACTCG
TTGTCAGCATCGTCAACCGTAAGTCATCAATAGTGAGGTGGTGCCACACATCTCTTCTCAGGTAGATCCT
TAGAGGTGATTATGTAGCGCGTCATTAAGGAAGGTATATCACCATCCTCACATTCGTGGATAGACAACGT
CAAGTCACACATTGTTGGTCATCCTTATAAGTACGCGAACTATCCACTGCGTAGCAACACCTAAGCCTAA
CGCAGTTGGTCACATGCGCGGACCACATATCCAGTGTTCCAGCGAACATGACACTGCTTAGTTGTCCATA
TAGCTGTAACTTCATCAACCCGAGGTGATTCTATTTGGTATGTCGCAAGAGCCTATGAAGCTATCGCGGC
CGCGATCGCTCAACCTCTGGATTACAAAATTTGTGAAAGATTGACTGGTATTCTTAACTATGTTGCTCCT
TTTACGCTATGTGGATACGCTGCTTTAATGCCTTTGTATCATGCTATTGCTTCCCGTATGGCTTTCATTT
TCTCCTCCTTGTATAAATCCTGGTTGCTGTCTCTTTATGAGGAGTTGTGGCCCGTTGTCAGGCAACGTGG
CGTGGTGTGCACTGTGTTTGCTGACGCAACCCCCACTGGTTGGGGCATTGCCACCACCTGTCAGCTCCTT
TCCGGGACTTTCGCTTTCCCCCTCCCTATTGCCACGGCGGAACTCATCGCCGCCTGCCTTGCCCGCTGCT
GGACAGGGGCTCGGCTGTTGGGCACTGACAATTCCGTGGTGTTGTCGGGGAAATCATCGTCCTTTCCTTG
GCTGCTCGCCTGTGTTGCCACCTGGATTCTGCGCGGGACGTCCTTCTGCTACGTCCCTTCGGCCCTCAAT
CCAGCGGACCTTCCTTCCCGCGGCCTGCTGCCGGCTCTGCGGCCTCTTCCGCGTCTTCGCCTTCGCCCTC
AGACGAGTCGGATCTCCCTTTGGGCCGCCTCCCCGCGATCGCAGACATGATAAGATACATTGATGAGTTT
GGACAAACCACAACTAGAATGCAGTGAAAAAAATGCTTTATTTGTGAAATTTGTGATGCTATTGCTTTAT
TTGTAACCATTATAAGCTGCAATAAACAAGTTAACAACAACAATTGCATTCATTTTATGTTTCAGGTTCA
GGGGGAGATGTGGGAGGTTTTTTAAAGCAAGTAAAACCTCTACAAATGTGGTAGTCGAAATTCCCGATAA
GGATCTTCCTAGAGCATGGCTACGTAGATAAGTAGCATGGCGGGTTAATCATTAACTACAAGGAACCCCT
AGTGATGGAGTTGGCCACTCCCTCTCTGCGCGCTCGCTCGCTCACTGAGGCCGGGCGACCAAAGGTCGCC
CGACGCCCGGGCTTTGCCCGGGCGGCCTCAGTGAGCGAGCGAGCGCGCAGCCTTAATTAACCTAATTCAC
TGGCCGTCGTTTTACAACGTCGTGACTGGGAAAACCCTGGCGTTACCCAACTTAATCGCCTTGCAGCACA
TCCCCCTTTCGCCAGCTGGCGTAATAGCGAAGAGGCCCGCACCGATCGCCCTTCCCAACAGTTGCGCAGC
CTGAATGGCGAATGGG
[124 nt withheld, positions 4077-4200]
C
[91 nt withheld, positions 4202-4292]
A
[49 nt withheld, positions 4294-4342]
CCTTTGACGTTGGAGTCCACGTTCTTT
[37 nt withheld, positions 4370-4406]
ACCCTATCTCGGTCTATTCTTTTGATTTATAAGGGATTTTGCCGATTTCGGCCTATTGGTTAAAAAATGA
GCTGATTTAACAAAAATTTAACGCGAATTTTAACAAAATATTAACGCTTACAATTTAGGTGGCACTTTTC
GGGGAAATGTGCGCGGAACCCCTATTTGTTTATTTTTCTAAATACATTCAAATATGTATCCGCTCATGAG
ACAATAACCCTGATAAATGCTTCAATAATATTGAAAAAGGAAGAGTATGAGTATTCAACATTTCCGTGTC
GCCCTTATTCCCTTTTTTGCGGCATTTTGCCTTCCTGTTTTTGCTCACCCAGAAACGCTGGTGAAAGTAA
AAGATGCTGAAGATCAGTTGGGTGCACGAGTGGGTTACATCGAACTGGATCTCAACAGCGGTAAGATCCT
TGAGAGTTTTCGCCCCGAAGAACGTTTTCCAATGATGAGCACTTTTAAAGTTCTGCTATGTGGCGCGGTA
TTATCCCGTATTGACGCCGGGCAAGAGCAACTCGGTCGCCGCATACACTATTCTCAGAATGACTTGGTTG
AGTACTCACCAGTCACAGAAAAGCATCTTACGGATGGCATGACAGTAAGAGAATTATGCAGTGCTGCCAT
AACCATGAGTGATAACACTGCGGCCAACTTACTTCTGACAACGATCGGAGGACCGAAGGAGCTAACCGCT
TTTTTGCACAACATGGGGGATCATGTAACTCGCCTTGATCGTTGGGAACCGGAGCTGAATGAAGCCATAC
CAAACGACGAGCGTGACACCACGATGCCTGTAGCAATGGCAACAACGTTGCGCAAACTATTAACTGGCGA
ACTACTTACTCTAGCTTCCCGGCAACAATTAATAGACTGGATGGAGGCGGATAAAGTTGCAGGACCACTT
CTGCGCTCGGCCCTTCCGGCTGGCTGGTTTATTGCTGATAAATCTGGAGCCGGTGAGCGTGGGTCTCGCG
GTATCATTGCAGCACTGGGGCCAGATGGTAAGCCCTCCCGTATCGTAGTTATCTACACGACGGGGAGTCA
GGCAACTATGGATGAACGAAATAGACAGATCGCTGAGATAGGTGCCTCACTGATTAAGCATTGGTAACTG
TCAGACCAAGTTTACTCATATATACTTTAGATTGATTTAAAACTTCATTTTTAATTTAAAAGGATCTAGG
TGAAGATCCTTTTTGATAATCTCATGACCAAAATCCCTTAACGTGAGTTTTCGTTCCACTGAGCGTCAGA
CCCCGTAGAAAAGATCAAAGGATCTTCTTGAGATCCTTTTTTTCTGCGCGTAATCTGCTGCTTGCAAACA
AAAAAACCACCGCTACCAGCGGTGGTTTGTTTGCCGGATCAAGAGCTACCAACTCTTTTTCCGAAGGTAA
CTGGCTTCAGCAGAGCGCAGATACCAAATACTGTTCTTCTAGTGTAGCCGTAGTTAGGCCACCACTTCAA
GAACTCTGTAGCACCGCCTACATACCTCGCTCTGCTAATCCTGTTACCAGTGGCTGCTGCCAGTGGCGAT
AAGTCGTGTCTTACCGGGTTGGACTCAAGACGATAGTTACCGGATAAGGCGCAGCGGTCGGGCTGAACGG
GGGGTTCGTGCACACAGCCCAGCTTGGAGCGAACGACCTACACCGAACTGAGATACCTACAGCGTGAGCT
ATGAGAAAGCGCCACGCTTCCCGAAGGGAGAAAGGCGGACAGGTATCCGGTAAGCGGCAGGGTCGGAACA
GGAGAGCGCACGAGGGAGCTTCCAGGGGGAAACGCCTGGTATCTTTATAGTCCTGTCGGGTTTCGCCACC
TCTGACTTGAGCGTCGATTTTTGTGATGCTCGTCAGGGGGGCGGAGCCTATGGAAAAACGCCAGCAACGC
GGCCTTTTTACGGTTCCTGGCCTTTTGCTGGCCTTTTGCTCACATGTTCTTTCCTGCGTTATCCCCTGAT
TCTGTGGATAACCGTATTACCGCCTTTGAGTGAGCTGATACCGCTCGCCGCAGCCGAACGACCGAGCGCA
GCGAGTCAGTGAGCGAGGAAGCGGAAGAGCGCCCAATACGCAAACCGCCTCTCCCCGCGCGTTGGCCGAT
TCATTAATGCAGCTGGCACGACAGGTTTCCCGACTGGAAAGCGGGCAGTGAGCGCAACGCAATTAATGTG
AGTTAGCTCACTCATTAGGCACCCCAGGCTTTACACTTTATGCTTCCGGCTCGTATGTTGTGTGGAATTG
TGAGCGGATAACAATTTCACACAGGAAACAGCTATGACCATGATTACGCCAGATTTAATTAAGGCCTTAA
TTAGG
Features (pLannotate 1.2.2; 15 found; start..end, strand, type, name):
   1605..2324    +  CDS            EGFP: the original enhanced GFP (Yang et al., 1996) mammalian codon-optimized
   2880..3466    +  misc_feature   WPRE: woodchuck hepatitis virus posttranscriptional regulatory element
   3481..3602    -  polyA_signal   SV40 poly(A) signal: SV40 polyadenylation signal
   3625..3693    -  CDS            large T antigen (fragment): large T antigen from SV40 (simian virus 40)
   3771..3901    +  repeat_region  AAV2 ITR (fragment): inverted terminal repeat of adeno-associated virus serotype 2 inverted
   3915..4072    +  CDS            lacZα (fragment): LacZα fragment of β-galactosidase; lacZ fragment
   4077..4505    +  rep_origin     f1 ori (sequence partly withheld): f1 bacteriophage origin of replication; arrow indicates direction of (+) strand synthesis
   4558..4662    +  promoter       AmpR promoter: bla
   4663..5523    +  CDS            AmpR: β-lactamase; bla; confers resistance to ampicillin, carbenicillin, and related antibiotics
   5694..6282    +  rep_origin     ori: high-copy-number ColE1/pMB1/pBR322/pUC origin of replication
   6465..6557    +  CDS            lacI (fragment): lac repressor; lacI; The lac repressor binds to the lac operator to inhibit transcription in E. coli. This inhibition can be relieved by adding lactose or isopropyl-β-D-thiogalactopyranoside (IPTG).
   6570..6591    +  protein_bind   CAP binding site: CAP binding activates transcription in the presence of cAMP. E. coli catabolite activator protein
   6606..6636    +  promoter       lac promoter: promoter for the E. coli lac operon
   6644..6660    +  protein_bind   lac operator: The lac repressor binds to the lac operator to inhibit transcription in E. coli. This inhibition can be relieved by adding lactose or isopropyl-β-D-thiogalactopyranoside (IPTG). lac repressor encoded by lacI
   6721..130     -  repeat_region  AAV2 ITR (fragment) (across the origin): inverted terminal repeat of adeno-associated virus serotype 2 inverted
