[The description below was written by a language model from this plasmid's Addgene catalogue record and pLannotate feature annotations shown in this document.]
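Description:
pAAV.RMacL3-09.EGFP.BCB7.WPRE is an adeno-associated virus transfer plasmid built on the pEMS2115 backbone and catalogued as a mammalian expression vector. It is propagated in E. coli through a high-copy ColE1/pUC-type origin and selected with ampicillin via the AmpR (β-lactamase) gene and its promoter. The backbone also carries an f1 phage origin and leftover cloning-vector elements (lacZα and lacI fragments, CAP binding site, lac promoter and operator) that play no role in the payload. Two AAV2 inverted terminal repeats, both annotated as fragments, flank the expression cassette. These supply the cis signals needed to replicate the intervening DNA and package it into AAV particles when rep, cap and helper functions are provided in trans.

Between the ITRs lies a synthetic insert assembled by Gibson cloning, in which RMacL3-09, described as a layer 3 pyramidal neuron enhancer, drives mammalian codon-optimized EGFP. The enhancer itself is not annotated in the feature table. It presumably lies in the roughly 1.5 kb unannotated stretch upstream of the EGFP coding sequence, and the record does not say whether a minimal promoter accompanies it. Downstream of EGFP there is another unannotated gap before the WPRE, which may hold the "BCB7" element. The name suggests a barcode, but the record does not define it. The WPRE enhances transcript stability and expression, and an SV40 polyadenylation signal with an adjoining large T antigen fragment follows, although both are annotated on the reverse strand. The associated work concerns enhancers identified by machine learning in the rhesus macaque genome, and the construct is intended for testing or exploiting cell-type-restricted transgene expression in L3 pyramidal neurons, with EGFP as the readout.
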