Addgene plasmid #229624: pAAV.RMacL3-09.EGFP.BCB7.WPRE
Purpose: L3 pyramidal neuron Enhancer to drive transgene expression
Depositing lab: William Stauffer. Depositing organization: University of Pittsburgh (University, School of Medicine, and Cancer Institute). Publication: Machine learning identification of enhancers in the rhesus macaque genome. He J, Phan BN, Kerkhoff WG, Alikaya A, Hong T, Brull OR, Fredericks JM, Sedorovitz M, Srinivasan C, Leone MJ, Wirfel OM, Brown A, Dauby S, Tittle RK, Lin MK, Hooks BM, Bostan AC, Gharbawie OA, Byrne LC, Pfenning AR, Stauffer WR. Neuron. 2025 May 21;113(10):1548-1561.e8. doi: 10.1016/j.neuron.2025.04.030. PubMed 40403706.
Backbone
  Vector backbone: pEMS2115 (Addgene Plasmid #49140)
  Vector type: Mammalian Expression
Growth in bacteria
  Bacterial resistance: Ampicillin, 100 μg/mL
  Growth temperature: 37°C
  Growth strain: NEB Stable
  Copy number: High Copy
Gene/Insert
  Gene/Insert name: RMacL3-09.EGFP.BCB7
  Species: Synthetic
  Cloning method: Gibson Cloning
Terms and licenses: Academic/Nonprofit Terms; Industry Terms: Not Available to Industry
Depositor comments: Please visit https://doi.org/10.1101/2024.12.01.626253 for bioRxiv preprint.
How to cite: pAAV.RMacL3-09.EGFP.BCB7.WPRE was a gift from William Stauffer (Addgene plasmid # 229624 ; http://n2t.net/addgene:229624 ; RRID:Addgene_229624)
